>Addgene plasmid #81250 | Construct 11 - U6p_70nt_stgRNA | depositor full sequence | sequence record 155355 | Construct 11 - U6p_70nt_stgRNA sequence 10827 bps
GTCGACGGATCGGGAGATCTCCCGATCCCCTATGGTGCACTCTCAGTACAATCTGCTCTGATGCCGCATA
GTTAAGCCAGTATCTGCTCCCTGCTTGTGTGTTGGAGGTCGCTGAGTAGTGCGCGAGCAAAATTTAAGCT
ACAACAAGGCAAGGCTTGACCGACAATTGCATGAAGAATCTGCTTAGGGTTAGGCGTTTTGCGCTGCTTC
GCGATGTACGGGCCAGATATACGCGTTGACATTGATTATTGACTAGTTATTAATAGTAATCAATTACGGG
GTCATTAGTTCATAGCCCATATATGGAGTTCCGCGTTACATAACTTACGGTAAATGGCCCGCCTGGCTGA
CCGCCCAACGACCCCCGCCCATTGACGTCAATAATGACGTATGTTCCCATAGTAACGCCAATAGGGACTT
TCCATTGACGTCAATGGGTGGAGTATTTACGGTAAACTGCCCACTTGGCAGTACATCAAGTGTATCATAT
GCCAAGTACGCCCCCTATTGACGTCAATGACGGTAAATGGCCCGCCTGGCATTATGCCCAGTACATGACC
TTATGGGACTTTCCTACTTGGCAGTACATCTACGTATTAGTCATCGCTATTACCATGGTGATGCGGTTTT
GGCAGTACATCAATGGGCGTGGATAGCGGTTTGACTCACGGGGATTTCCAAGTCTCCACCCCATTGACGT
CAATGGGAGTTTGTTTTGGCACCAAAATCAACGGGACTTTCCAAAATGTCGTAACAACTCCGCCCCATTG
ACGCAAATGGGCGGTAGGCGTGTACGGTGGGAGGTCTATATAAGCAGCGCGTTTTGCCTGTACTGGGTCT
CTCTGGTTAGACCAGATCTGAGCCTGGGAGCTCTCTGGCTAACTAGGGAACCCACTGCTTAAGCCTCAAT
AAAGCTTGCCTTGAGTGCTTCAAGTAGTGTGTGCCCGTCTGTTGTGTGACTCTGGTAACTAGAGATCCCT
CAGACCCTTTTAGTCAGTGTGGAAAATCTCTAGCAGTGGCGCCCGAACAGGGACTTGAAAGCGAAAGGGA
AACCAGAGGAGCTCTCTCGACGCAGGACTCGGCTTGCTGAAGCGCGCACGGCAAGAGGCGAGGGGCGGCG
ACTGGTGAGTACGCCAAAAATTTTGACTAGCGGAGGCTAGAAGGAGAGAGATGGGTGCGAGAGCGTCAGT
ATTAAGCGGGGGAGAATTAGATCGCGATGGGAAAAAATTCGGTTAAGGCCAGGGGGAAAGAAAAAATATA
AATTAAAACATATAGTATGGGCAAGCAGGGAGCTAGAACGATTCGCAGTTAATCCTGGCCTGTTAGAAAC
ATCAGAAGGCTGTAGACAAATACTGGGACAGCTACAACCATCCCTTCAGACAGGATCAGAAGAACTTAGA
TCATTATATAATACAGTAGCAACCCTCTATTGTGTGCATCAAAGGATAGAGATAAAAGACACCAAGGAAG
CTTTAGACAAGATAGAGGAAGAGCAAAACAAAAGTAAGACCACCGCACAGCAAGCGGCCGCTGATCTTCA
GACCTGGAGGAGGAGATATGAGGGACAATTGGAGAAGTGAATTATATAAATATAAAGTAGTAAAAATTGA
ACCATTAGGAGTAGCACCCACCAAGGCAAAGAGAAGAGTGGTGCAGAGAGAAAAAAGAGCAGTGGGAATA
GGAGCTTTGTTCCTTGGGTTCTTGGGAGCAGCAGGAAGCACTATGGGCGCAGCGTCAATGACGCTGACGG
TACAGGCCAGACAATTATTGTCTGGTATAGTGCAGCAGCAGAACAATTTGCTGAGGGCTATTGAGGCGCA
ACAGCATCTGTTGCAACTCACAGTCTGGGGCATCAAGCAGCTCCAGGCAAGAATCCTGGCTGTGGAAAGA
TACCTAAAGGATCAACAGCTCCTGGGGATTTGGGGTTGCTCTGGAAAACTCATTTGCACCACTGCTGTGC
CTTGGAATGCTAGTTGGAGTAATAAATCTCTGGAACAGATTTGGAATCACACGACCTGGATGGAGTGGGA
CAGAGAAATTAACAATTACACAAGCTTAATACACTCCTTAATTGAAGAATCGCAAAACCAGCAAGAAAAG
AATGAACAAGAATTATTGGAATTAGATAAATGGGCAAGTTTGTGGAATTGGTTTAACATAACAAATTGGC
TGTGGTATATAAAATTATTCATAATGATAGTAGGAGGCTTGGTAGGTTTAAGAATAGTTTTTGCTGTACT
TTCTATAGTGAATAGAGTTAGGCAGGGATATTCACCATTATCGTTTCAGACCCACCTCCCAACCCCGAGG
GGACCCGACAGGCCCGAAGGAATAGAAGAAGAAGGTGGAGAGAGAGACAGAGACAGATCCATTCGATTAG
TGAACGGATCGGCACTGCGTGCGCCAATTCTGCAGACAAATGGCAGTATTCATCCACAATTTTAAAAGAA
AAGGGGGGATTGGGGGGTACAGTGCAGGGGAAAGAATAGTAGACATAATAGCAACAGACATACAAACTAA
AGAATTACAAAAACAAATTACAAAAATTCAAAATTTTCGGGTTTATTACAGGGACAGCAGAGATCCAGTT
TGGGGGGTTCCGCGCACATTTCCCCGAAAAGTGCCACCTTGTACAAAAAAGCAGGCTTTAAAGGAACCAA
TTCAGTCGACTGGATCCGGTACCAAGGTCGGGCAGGAAGAGGGCCTATTTCCCATGATTCCTTCATATTT
GCATATACGATACAAGGCTGTTAGAGAGATAATTAGAATTAATTTGACTGTAAACACAAAGATATTAGTA
CAAAATACGTGACGTAGAAAGTAATAATTTCTTGGGTAGTTTGCAGTTTTAAAATTATGTTTTAAAATGG
ACTATCATATGCTTACCGTAACTTGAAAGTATTTCGATTTCTTGGCTTTATATATCTTGTGGAAAGGACG
GAACACCGCAAATACCTCACACACTCCCAATACATGAATCACCACATTATATCAATTACTTCTTAAATCA
CACAATCAGGGTTAGAGCTAGAAATAGCAAGTTAACCTAAGGCTAGTCCGTTATCAACTTGAAAAAGTGG
CACCGAGTCGGTGCTTTTTTCTAGACCCAGCTTTCTTGTACAAAGTTGGCATTAGACGTCGAGGAATTCT
ACCGGGTAGGGGAGGCGCTTTTCCCAAGGCAGTCTGGAGCATGCGCTTTAGCAGCCCCGCTGGGCACTTG
GCGCTACACAAGTGGCCTCTGGCCTCGCACACATTCCACATCCACCGGTAGGCGCCAACCGGCTCCGTTC
TTTGGTGGCCCCTTCGCGCCACCTTCTACTCCTCCCCTAGTCAGGAAGTTCCCCCCCGCCCCGCAGCTCG
CGTCGTGCAGGACGTGACAAATGGAAGTAGCACGTCTCACTAGTCTCGTGCAGATGGACAGCACCGCTGA
GCAATGGAAGCGGGTAGGCCTTTGGGGCAGCGGCCAATAGCAGCTTTGCTCCTTCGCTTTCTGGGCTCAG
AGGCTGGGAAGGGGTGGGTCCGGGGGCGGGCTCAGGGGCGGGCTCAGGGGCGGGGCGGGCGCCCGAAGGT
CCTCCGGAGGCCCGGCATTCTGCACGCTTCAAAAGCGCACGTCTGCCGCGCTGTTCTCCTCTTCCTCATC
TCCGGGCCTTTCGACCTGCATCCCAAGCTTGCCACCATGGTGAGCAAGGGCGAGGAGCTGTTCACCGGGG
TGGTGCCCATCCTGGTCGAGCTGGACGGCGACGTAAACGGCCACAAGTTCAGCGTGAGGGGCGAGGGCGA
GGGCGATGCCACCAACGGCAAGCTGACCCTGAAGTTCATCTGCACCACCGGCAAGCTGCCCGTGCCCTGG
CCCACCCTCGTGACCACCCTGAGCCACGGCGTGCAGTGCTTCGCCCGCTACCCCGACCACATGAAGCAGC
ACGACTTCTTCAAGTCCGCCATGCCCGAAGGCTACGTCCAGGAGCGCACCATCTTCTTCAAGGACGACGG
CACCTACAAGACCCGCGCCGAGGTGAAGTTCGAGGGCGACACCCTAGTGAACCGCATCGAGCTGAAGGGC
GTCGACTTCAAGGAGGACGGCAACATCCTGGGGCACAAGCTGGAGTACAACTTCAACAGCCACAACATCT
ATATCATGGCCGTCAAGCAGAAGAACGGCATCAAGGTGAACTTCAAGATCCGCCACAACGTGGAGGACGG
CAGCGTGCAGCTCGCCGACCACTACCAGCAGAACACCCCCATCGGCGACGGCCCCGTGCTGCTGCCCGAC
AGCCACTACCTGAGCACCCAGTCCGTGCTGAGCAAAGACCCCAACGAGAAGCGCGATCACATGGTCCTGC
TGGAGTTCCGCACCGCCGCCGGGATCACTCTCGGCATGGACGAGCTGTACAAGGGAAGCGGAGCTACTAA
CTTCAGCCTGCTGAAGCAGGCTGGAGACGTGGAGGAGAACCCTGGACCTAAAAAGCCTGAACTCACCGCG
ACGTCTGTCGAGAAGTTTCTGATCGAAAAGTTCGACAGCGTCTCCGACCTGATGCAGCTCTCGGAGGGCG
AAGAATCTCGTGCTTTCAGCTTCGATGTAGGAGGGCGTGGATATGTCCTGCGGGTAAATAGCTGCGCCGA
TGGTTTCTACAAAGATCGTTATGTTTATCGGCACTTTGCATCGGCCGCGCTCCCGATTCCGGAAGTGCTT
GACATTGGGGAATTCAGCGAGAGCCTGACCTATTGCATCTCCCGCCGTGCACAGGGTGTCACGTTGCAAG
ACCTGCCTGAAACCGAACTGCCCGCTGTTCTGCAGCCGGTCGCGGAGGCCATGGATGCGATCGCTGCGGC
CGATCTTAGCCAGACGAGCGGGTTCGGCCCATTCGGACCGCAAGGAATCGGTCAATACACTACATGGCGT
GATTTCATATGCGCGATTGCTGATCCCCATGTGTATCACTGGCAAACTGTGATGGACGACACCGTCAGTG
CGTCCGTCGCGCAGGCTCTCGATGAGCTGATGCTTTGGGCCGAGGACTGCCCCGAAGTCCGGCACCTCGT
GCACGCGGATTTCGGCTCCAACAATGTCCTGACGGACAATGGCCGCATAACAGCGGTCATTGACTGGAGC
GAGGCGATGTTCGGGGATTCCCAATACGAGGTCGCCAACATCTTCTTCTGGAGGCCGTGGTTGGCTTGTA
TGGAGCAGCAGACGCGCTACTTCGAGCGGAGGCATCCGGAGCTTGCAGGATCGCCGCGGCTCCGGGCGTA
TATGCTCCGCATTGGTCTTGACCAACTCTATCAGAGCTTGGTTGACGGCAATTTCGATGATGCAGCTTGG
GCGCAGGGTCGATGCGACGCAATCGTCCGATCCGGAGCCGGGACTGTCGGGCGTACACAAATCGCCCGCA
GAAGCGCGGCCGTCTGGACCGATGGCTGTGTAGAAGTACTCGCCGATAGTGGAAACCGACGCCCCAGCAC
TCGTCCGGATCGGGAGATGGGGGAGGCTAACTAAGAATTCGATATCAAGCTTATCGATAATCAACCTCTG
GATTACAAAATTTGTGAAAGATTGACTGGTATTCTTAACTATGTTGCTCCTTTTACGCTATGTGGATACG
CTGCTTTAATGCCTTTGTATCATGCTATTGCTTCCCGTATGGCTTTCATTTTCTCCTCCTTGTATAAATC
CTGGTTGCTGTCTCTTTATGAGGAGTTGTGGCCCGTTGTCAGGCAACGTGGCGTGGTGTGCACTGTGTTT
GCTGACGCAACCCCCACTGGTTGGGGCATTGCCACCACCTGTCAGCTCCTTTCCGGGACTTTCGCTTTCC
CCCTCCCTATTGCCACGGCGGAACTCATCGCCGCCTGCCTTGCCCGCTGCTGGACAGGGGCTCGGCTGTT
GGGCACTGACAATTCCGTGGTGTTGTCGGGGAAATCATCGTCCTTTCCTTGGCTGCTCGCCTGTGTTGCC
ACCTGGATTCTGCGCGGGACGTCCTTCTGCTACGTCCCTTCGGCCCTCAATCCAGCGGACCTTCCTTCCC
GCGGCCTGCTGCCGGCTCTGCGGCCTCTTCCGCGTCTTCGCCTTCGCCCTCAGACGAGTCGGATCTCCCT
TTGGGCCGCCTCCCCGCATCGATACCGTCGACCTCGAGACCTAGAAAAACATGGAGCAATCACAAGTAGC
AATACAGCAGCTACCAATGCTGATTGTGCCTGGCTAGAAGCACAAGAGGAGGAGGAGGTGGGTTTTCCAG
TCACACCTCAGGTACCTTTAAGACCAATGACTTACAAGGCAGCTGTAGATCTTAGCCACTTTTTAAAAGA
AAAGGGGGGACTGGAAGGGCTAATTCACTCCCAACGAAGACAAGATATCCTTGATCTGTGGATCTACCAC
ACACAAGGCTACTTCCCTGATTGGCAGAACTACACACCAGGGCCAGGGATCAGATATCCACTGACCTTTG
GATGGTGCTACAAGCTAGTACCAGTTGAGCAAGAGAAGGTAGAAGAAGCCAATGAAGGAGAGAACACCCG
CTTGTTACACCCTGTGAGCCTGCATGGGATGGATGACCCGGAGAGAGAAGTATTAGAGTGGAGGTTTGAC
AGCCGCCTAGCATTTCATCACATGGCCCGAGAGCTGCATCCGGACTGTACTGGGTCTCTCTGGTTAGACC
AGATCTGAGCCTGGGAGCTCTCTGGCTAACTAGGGAACCCACTGCTTAAGCCTCAATAAAGCTTGCCTTG
AGTGCTTCAAGTAGTGTGTGCCCGTCTGTTGTGTGACTCTGGTAACTAGAGATCCCTCAGACCCTTTTAG
TCAGTGTGGAAAATCTCTAGCAGGGCCCGTTTAAACCCGCTGATCAGCCTCGACTGTGCCTTCTAGTTGC
CAGCCATCTGTTGTTTGCCCCTCCCCCGTGCCTTCCTTGACCCTGGAAGGTGCCACTCCCACTGTCCTTT
CCTAATAAAATGAGGAAATTGCATCGCATTGTCTGAGTAGGTGTCATTCTATTCTGGGGGGTGGGGTGGG
GCAGGACAGCAAGGGGGAGGATTGGGAAGACAATAGCAGGCATGCTGGGGATGCGGTGGGCTCTATGGCT
TCTGAGGCGGAAAGAACCAGCTGGGGCTCTAGGGGGTATCCCC
[124 nt withheld, positions 7114-7237]
C
[91 nt withheld, positions 7239-7329]
A
[49 nt withheld, positions 7331-7379]
CCTTTGACGTTGGAGTCCACGTTCTTT
[37 nt withheld, positions 7407-7443]
ACCCTATCTCGGTCTATTCTTTTGATTTATAAGGGATTTTGCCGATTTCGGCCTATTGGTTAAAAAATGA
GCTGATTTAACAAAAATTTAACGCGAATTAATTCTGTGGAATGTGTGTCAGTTAGGGTGTGGAAAGTCCC
CAGGCTCCCCAGCAGGCAGAAGTATGCAAAGCATGCATCTCAATTAGTCAGCAACCAGGTGTGGAAAGTC
CCCAGGCTCCCCAGCAGGCAGAAGTATGCAAAGCATGCATCTCAATTAGTCAGCAACCATAGTCCCGCCC
CTAACTCCGCCCATCCCGCCCCTAACTCCGCCCAGTTCCGCCCATTCTCCGCCCCATGGCTGACTAATTT
TTTTTATTTATGCAGAGGCCGAGGCCGCCTCTGCCTCTGAGCTATTCCAGAAGTAGTGAGGAGGCTTTTT
TGGAGGCCTAGGCTTTTGCAAAAAGCTCCCGGGAGCTTGTATATCCATTTTCGGATCTGATCAGCACGTG
TTGACAATTAATCATCGGCATAGTATATCGGCATAGTATAATACGACAAGGTGAGGAACTAAACCATGGC
CAAGTTGACCAGTGCCGTTCCGGTGCTCACCGCGCGCGACGTCGCCGGAGCGGTCGAGTTCTGGACCGAC
CGGCTCGGGTTCTCCCGGGACTTCGTGGAGGACGACTTCGCCGGTGTGGTCCGGGACGACGTGACCCTGT
TCATCAGCGCGGTCCAGGACCAGGTGGTGCCGGACAACACCCTGGCCTGGGTGTGGGTGCGCGGCCTGGA
CGAGCTGTACGCCGAGTGGTCGGAGGTCGTGTCCACGAACTTCCGGGACGCCTCCGGGCCGGCCATGACC
GAGATCGGCGAGCAGCCGTGGGGGCGGGAGTTCGCCCTGCGCGACCCGGCCGGCAACTGCGTGCACTTCG
TGGCCGAGGAGCAGGACTGACACGTGCTACGAGATTTCGATTCCACCGCCGCCTTCTATGAAAGGTTGGG
CTTCGGAATCGTTTTCCGGGACGCCGGCTGGATGATCCTCCAGCGCGGGGATCTCATGCTGGAGTTCTTC
GCCCACCCCAACTTGTTTATTGCAGCTTATAATGGTTACAAATAAAGCAATAGCATCACAAATTTCACAA
ATAAAGCATTTTTTTCACTGCATTCTAGTTGTGGTTTGTCCAAACTCATCAATGTATCTTATCATGTCTG
TATACCGTCGACCTCTAGCTAGAGCTTGGCGTAATCATGGTCATAGCTGTTTCCTGTGTGAAATTGTTAT
CCGCTCACAATTCCACACAACATACGAGCCGGAAGCATAAAGTGTAAAGCCTGGGGTGCCTAATGAGTGA
GCTAACTCACATTAATTGCGTTGCGCTCACTGCCCGCTTTCCAGTCGGGAAACCTGTCGTGCCAGCTGCA
TTAATGAATCGGCCAACGCGCGGGGAGAGGCGGTTTGCGTATTGGGCGCTCTTCCGCTTCCTCGCTCACT
GACTCGCTGCGCTCGGTCGTTCGGCTGCGGCGAGCGGTATCAGCTCACTCAAAGGCGGTAATACGGTTAT
CCACAGAATCAGGGGATAACGCAGGAAAGAACATGTGAGCAAAAGGCCAGCAAAAGGCCAGGAACCGTAA
AAAGGCCGCGTTGCTGGCGTTTTTCCATAGGCTCCGCCCCCCTGACGAGCATCACAAAAATCGACGCTCA
AGTCAGAGGTGGCGAAACCCGACAGGACTATAAAGATACCAGGCGTTTCCCCCTGGAAGCTCCCTCGTGC
GCTCTCCTGTTCCGACCCTGCCGCTTACCGGATACCTGTCCGCCTTTCTCCCTTCGGGAAGCGTGGCGCT
TTCTCATAGCTCACGCTGTAGGTATCTCAGTTCGGTGTAGGTCGTTCGCTCCAAGCTGGGCTGTGTGCAC
GAACCCCCCGTTCAGCCCGACCGCTGCGCCTTATCCGGTAACTATCGTCTTGAGTCCAACCCGGTAAGAC
ACGACTTATCGCCACTGGCAGCAGCCACTGGTAACAGGATTAGCAGAGCGAGGTATGTAGGCGGTGCTAC
AGAGTTCTTGAAGTGGTGGCCTAACTACGGCTACACTAGAAGAACAGTATTTGGTATCTGCGCTCTGCTG
AAGCCAGTTACCTTCGGAAAAAGAGTTGGTAGCTCTTGATCCGGCAAACAAACCACCGCTGGTAGCGGTG
GTTTTTTTGTTTGCAAGCAGCAGATTACGCGCAGAAAAAAAGGATCTCAAGAAGATCCTTTGATCTTTTC
TACGGGGTCTGACGCTCAGTGGAACGAAAACTCACGTTAAGGGATTTTGGTCATGAGATTATCAAAAAGG
ATCTTCACCTAGATCCTTTTAAATTAAAAATGAAGTTTTAAATCAATCTAAAGTATATATGAGTAAACTT
GGTCTGACAGTTACCAATGCTTAATCAGTGAGGCACCTATCTCAGCGATCTGTCTATTTCGTTCATCCAT
AGTTGCCTGACTCCCCGTCGTGTAGATAACTACGATACGGGAGGGCTTACCATCTGGCCCCAGTGCTGCA
ATGATACCGCGAGACCCACGCTCACCGGCTCCAGATTTATCAGCAATAAACCAGCCAGCCGGAAGGGCCG
AGCGCAGAAGTGGTCCTGCAACTTTATCCGCCTCCATCCAGTCTATTAATTGTTGCCGGGAAGCTAGAGT
AAGTAGTTCGCCAGTTAATAGTTTGCGCAACGTTGTTGCCATTGCTACAGGCATCGTGGTGTCACGCTCG
TCGTTTGGTATGGCTTCATTCAGCTCCGGTTCCCAACGATCAAGGCGAGTTACATGATCCCCCATGTTGT
GCAAAAAAGCGGTTAGCTCCTTCGGTCCTCCGATCGTTGTCAGAAGTAAGTTGGCCGCAGTGTTATCACT
CATGGTTATGGCAGCACTGCATAATTCTCTTACTGTCATGCCATCCGTAAGATGCTTTTCTGTGACTGGT
GAGTACTCAACCAAGTCATTCTGAGAATAGTGTATGCGGCGACCGAGTTGCTCTTGCCCGGCGTCAATAC
GGGATAATACCGCGCCACATAGCAGAACTTTAAAAGTGCTCATCATTGGAAAACGTTCTTCGGGGCGAAA
ACTCTCAAGGATCTTACCGCTGTTGAGATCCAGTTCGATGTAACCCACTCGTGCACCCAACTGATCTTCA
GCATCTTTTACTTTCACCAGCGTTTCTGGGTGAGCAAAAACAGGAAGGCAAAATGCCGCAAAAAAGGGAA
TAAGGGCGACACGGAAATGTTGAATACTCATACTCTTCCTTTTTCAATATTATTGAAGCATTTATCAGGG
TTATTGTCTCATGAGCGGATACATATTTGAATGTATTTAGAAAAATAAACAAATAGGGGTTCCGCGCACA
TTTCCCCGAAAAGTGCCACCTGAC
Features (pLannotate 1.2.2; 35 found; start..end, strand, type, name):
     31..83      -  misc_feature   bom (fragment): basis of mobility region from pBR322
    238..617     +  enhancer       CMV enhancer: human cytomegalovirus immediate early enhancer
    618..817     +  promoter       CMV promoter: human cytomegalovirus (CMV) immediate early promoter
    835..1015    +  LTR            5' LTR (truncated): truncated 5' long terminal repeat (LTR) from HIV-1
   1062..1187    +  misc_feature   HIV-1 Ψ: packaging signal of human immunodeficiency virus type 1
   1171..1534    +  CDS            HIV-1 gag (fragment): gag protein from human immunodeficiency virus 1; gag
   1680..1913    +  misc_feature   RRE: The Rev response element (RRE) of HIV-1 allows for Rev-dependent mRNA export from the nucleus to the cytoplasm.
   2290..2390    +  CDS            Rev (fragment): human immunodeficiency virus 1 (HIV-1) Rev protein; rev; enhances nuclear export of unspliced and incompletely spliced viral mRNAs
   2440..2557    +  misc_feature   cPPT/CTS: central polypurine tract and central termination sequence of HIV-1
   2629..2647    +  protein_bind   attB1 (fragment): mutant version of attB; recombination site for the Gateway® BP reaction BP Clonase™
   2699..2939    +  promoter       U6 promoter: RNA polymerase III promoter for human U6 snRNA
   3022..3094    +  misc_RNA       gRNA scaffold: guide RNA scaffold for the Streptococcus pyogenes CRISPR/Cas9 system
   3105..3126    -  protein_bind   attB2 (fragment): mutant version of attB; recombination site for the Gateway® BP reaction BP Clonase™
   3154..3653    +  promoter       PGK promoter: mouse phosphoglycerate kinase 1 promoter
   3677..4393    +  CDS            EBFP2: EBFP2 is a basic (constitutively fluorescent) blue fluorescent protein published in 2007, derived from Aequorea victoria. It is reported to be a rapidly-maturing monomer with moderate acid sensitivity.
   4460..5492    +  CDS            HygR (fragment): hygromycin B phosphotransferase confers resistance to hygromycin
   5495..5519    +  misc_feature   MCS (fragment): pBluescript multiple cloning site
   5519..6107    +  misc_feature   WPRE: woodchuck hepatitis virus posttranscriptional regulatory element
   6044..6625    +  CDS            nef (fragment): NEF_HV1H2 - Experimental evidence at protein level: Swiss-Prot protein existence level 1. Extracellular Nef protein targets CD4(+) T-lymphocytes for apoptosis by interacting with CXCR4 surface receptors. From Human immunodeficiency virus type 1 group M subtype B (isolate HXB2) (HIV-1).
   6632..6812    +  LTR            5' LTR (truncated): truncated 5' long terminal repeat (LTR) from HIV-1
   6844..7068    +  polyA_signal   bGH poly(A) signal: bovine growth hormone polyadenylation signal
   7072..7093    +  promoter       SV40 promoter (fragment): SV40 enhancer and early promoter
   7114..7542    +  rep_origin     f1 ori (sequence partly withheld): f1 bacteriophage origin of replication; arrow indicates direction of (+) strand synthesis
   7556..7885    +  promoter       SV40 promoter: SV40 enhancer and early promoter
   7933..7980    +  promoter       EM7 promoter: synthetic bacterial promoter&nbsp
   7999..8373    +  CDS            BleoR: antibiotic-binding protein; Sh ble from Streptoalloteichus hindustanus; confers resistance to bleomycin, phleomycin, and Zeocin™
   8383..8508    +  CDS            ble (fragment): BLE_KLEPN - Experimental evidence at protein level: Swiss-Prot protein existence level 1. Binding protein with a strong affinity to the bleomycin family of antibiotics. Binds to CL990; an antimitotic-antibiotic compound. From Klebsiella pneumoniae.
   8503..8624    +  polyA_signal   SV40 poly(A) signal: SV40 polyadenylation signal
   8695..8717    -  protein_bind   lac operator (fragment): The lac repressor binds to the lac operator to inhibit transcription in E. coli. This inhibition can be relieved by adding lactose or isopropyl-β-D-thiogalactopyranoside (IPTG). lac repressor encoded by lacI
   8721..8751    -  promoter       lac promoter: promoter for the E. coli lac operon
   8766..8787    -  protein_bind   CAP binding site: CAP binding activates transcription in the presence of cAMP. E. coli catabolite activator protein
   8800..8892    -  CDS            lacI (fragment): lac repressor; lacI; The lac repressor binds to the lac operator to inhibit transcription in E. coli. This inhibition can be relieved by adding lactose or isopropyl-β-D-thiogalactopyranoside (IPTG).
   9075..9663    -  rep_origin     ori: high-copy-number ColE1/pMB1/pBR322/pUC origin of replication
   9834..10694   -  CDS            AmpR: β-lactamase; bla; confers resistance to ampicillin, carbenicillin, and related antibiotics
  10695..10799   -  promoter       AmpR promoter: bla
