[The description below was written by a language model from this plasmid's Addgene catalogue record and pLannotate feature annotations shown in this document.]
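Description:
Construct 11 - U6p_70nt_stgRNA is a 10.8 kb HIV-1-based lentiviral transfer plasmid for mammalian expression of a self-targeting guide RNA (stgRNA) with a 70-nucleotide specificity region. It is propagated in E. coli through a high-copy ColE1/pUC origin with ampicillin resistance (AmpR), and it also carries an f1 origin. The viral genome is driven by a CMV enhancer/promoter fused to a truncated 5' LTR. This is followed by the Ψ packaging signal with a gag fragment, the RRE for Rev-dependent nuclear export, and the cPPT/CTS. WPRE, a 3' LTR region and a bGH polyadenylation signal close the unit. This layout implies that the viral proteins are supplied in trans during packaging.

The payload sits between residual Gateway attB1 and attB2 sites. A human U6 RNA polymerase III promoter drives a guide RNA built on the Streptococcus pyogenes Cas9 scaffold. The roughly 80 bp gap between the promoter and the annotated scaffold is consistent with the extended 70 nt spacer. In the stgRNA concept, the guide-encoding DNA is itself a Cas9 target, so Cas9 repeatedly cuts and mutates that locus, and the accumulating mutations serve as a record of activity. Cas9 is not encoded here and must be provided separately.

Downstream, a mouse PGK promoter drives EBFP2 followed by a hygromycin phosphotransferase coding sequence, which gives blue fluorescence and hygromycin selection of transduced cells. The table does not annotate the element linking the two reading frames. Outside the LTRs, the backbone also carries an SV40/EM7-driven bleomycin/Zeocin resistance cassette, although the catalogue lists only hygromycin as the selectable marker. The construct is intended for stable integration of the stgRNA locus in human cells for genetic recording and synthetic biology experiments.
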