Addgene plasmid #81250: Construct 11 - U6p_70nt_stgRNA
Purpose: Expresses 70nt stgRNA
Depositing lab: Timothy Lu. Depositing organization: Massachusetts Institute of Technology. Publication: Continuous genetic recording with self-targeting CRISPR-Cas in human cells. Perli SD, Cui CH, Lu TK. Science. 2016 Aug 18. pii: aag0511. 10.1126/science.aag0511 PubMed 27540006.
Backbone
  Vector backbone: Lentiviral
  Total vector size (bp): 10827
  Vector type: Mammalian Expression, Lentiviral, Synthetic Biology
  Selectable markers: Hygromycin
Growth in bacteria
  Bacterial resistance: Ampicillin, 100 μg/mL
  Growth temperature: 37°C
  Growth strain: NEB Stable
  Copy number: High Copy
Gene/Insert
  Gene/Insert name: sgRNA
  Species: H. sapiens (human)
Terms and licenses: Academic/Nonprofit Terms; Industry Terms: Not Available to Industry
How to cite: Construct 11 - U6p_70nt_stgRNA was a gift from Timothy Lu (Addgene plasmid # 81250 ; http://n2t.net/addgene:81250 ; RRID:Addgene_81250)
