>Addgene plasmid #81250 | Construct 11 - U6p_70nt_stgRNA | addgene partial sequence | sequence record 157800 | Hygro-R 5'-tatccacgccctcctacatc-3'
TCCGAGAGCTGCATCAGGTCGGAGACGCTGTCGAACTTTTCGATCAGAAACTTCTCGACAGACGTCGCGG
TGAGTTCAGGCTTTTTAGGTCCAGGGTTCTCCTCCACGTCTCCAGCCTGCTTCAGCAGGCTGAAGTTAGT
AGCTCCGCTTCCCTTGTACAGCTCGTCCATGCCGAGAGTGATCCCGGCGGCGGTGCGGAACTCCAGCAGG
ACCATGTGATCGCGCTTCTCGTTGGGGTCTTTGCTCAGCACGGACTGGGTGCTCAGGTAGTGGCTGTCGG
GCAGCAGCACGGGGCCGTCGCCGATGGGGGTGTTCTGCTGGTAGTGGTCGGCGAGCTGCACGCTGCCGTC
CTCCACGTTGTGGCGGATCTTGAAGTTCACCTTGATGCCGTTCTTCTGCTTGACGGCCATGATATAGATG
TTGTGGCTGTTGAAGTTGTACTCCAGCTTGTGCCCCAGGATGTTGCCGTCCTCCTTGAAGTCGACGCCCT
TCAGCTCGATGCGGTTCACTAGGGTGTCGCCCTCGAACTTCACCTCGGCGCGGGTCTTGTAGGTGCCGTC
GTCCTTGAAGAAGATGGTGCGCTCCTGGACGTAGCCTTCGGGCATGGCGGACTTGAAGAAGTCGTGCTGC
TTCATGTGGTCGGGGTAGCGGGCGAAGCACTGCACGCCGTGGCTCAGGGTGGTCACGAGGGTGGGCCAGG
GCACGGGCAGCTTGCCGGTGGTGCAGATGAACTTCAGGGTCAGCTTGCCGTTGGTGGCATCGCCCTCGCC
CTCGCCCCTCACGCTGAACTTGTGGCCGTTTACGTCGCCGTCCAGCTCGACCAGGATGGGCACCACCCCG
GTGAACAGCTCCTCGCCCTTGCTCACCATGGTGGCAAGCT
