>Addgene plasmid #81250 | Construct 11 - U6p_70nt_stgRNA | addgene partial sequence | sequence record 159237 | hU6-F 5'-GAGGGCCTATTTCCCATGATT-3'
TTAGAGAGATAATTAGAATTAATTTGACTGTAAACACAAAGATATTAGTACAAAATACGTGACGTAGAAA
GTAATAATTTCTTGGGTAGTTTGCAGTTTTAAAATTATGTTTTAAAATGGACTATCATATGCTTACCGTA
ACTTGAAAGTATTTCGATTTCTTGGCTTTATATATCTTGTGGAAAGGACGGAACACCGCAAATACCTCAC
ACACTCCCAATACATGAATCACCACATTATATCAATTACTTCTTAAATCACACAATCAGGGTTAGAGCTA
GAAATAGCAAGTTAACCTAAGGCTAGTCCGTTATCAACTTGAAAAAGTGGCACCGAGTCGGTGCTTTTTT
CTAGACCCAGCTTTCTTGTACAAAGTTGGCATTAGACGTCGAGGAATTCTACCGGGTAGGGGAGGCGCTT
TTCCCAAGGCAGTCTGGAGCATGCGCTTTAGCAGCCCCGCTGGGCACTTGGCGCTACACAAGTGGCCTCT
GGCCTCGCACACATTCCACATCCACCGGTAGGCGCCAACCGGCTCCGTTCTTTGG
